>Addgene plasmid #11342 | pLexA | addgene partial sequence | sequence record 18168 | LexA 5'-CGTCAGCAGAGCTTCACCATTG-3'
CACGGCGACTGGCTGGAATTCCCGGGGATCCGTCGACCTGCAGCCAAGCTAATTCCGGGCGAATTTCTTA
TGATTTATGATTTTTATTATTAAATAAGTTATAAAAAAAATAAGTGTATACAAATTTTAAAGTGACTCTT
AGGTTTTAAAACGAAAATTCTTATTCTTGAGTAACTCTTTCCTGTAGGTCAGGTTGCTTTCTCAGGTATA
GCATGAGGTCGCTCTTATTGACCACACCTCTACCGGCATGCCGGCAAGTGCACAAACAATACTTAAATAA
ATACTACTCAGTAATAACCTATTTCTTAGCATTTTTGACGAAATTTGCTATTTTGTTAGAGTCTTTTACA
CCATTTGTCTCCACACCTCCGCTTACATCAACACCAATAACGCCATTTAATCTAAGCGCATCACCAACAT
TTTCTGGCGTCAGTCCACCAGCTAACATAAAATGTAAGCTTTCGGGGCTCTCTTGCCTTCCAACCCAGTC
AGAAATCGAGTTCCAATCCAAAAGTTCACCTGTCCCACCTGCTTCTGAATCAAACAAGGGAATAAACGAA
TGAGGTTTCTGTGAAGCTGCACTGAGTAGTATGTTGCAGTCTTTTGGAAATACGAGTCTTTTAATAACTG
GCAAACCGAGGAACTCTTGGTATTCTTGCCACGACTCATCTCCATGCAGTTGGACGATATCAATGCCGTA
ATCATTGACCAGAGCCAAAACATCCTCCTTAGGTTGATTACGAAACACGCCAACCAAGTATTTCGGAGTG
CCTGAACTATTTTTATATGCTTTTACAAGACTTGAAATTTTCCTTGCAATAACCGGGTCAATTGTTCTCT
TTCTATTGGGCACACATATAATACCCAGCAAGTCAGCATCGGAATCTAGAGCACATTCTGCGGCCTCTGT
GCTCTGCAAGCCGCAAACTTTCACCAATGGACCAGAACTACCTGTGAAATTAAT
