[The description below was written by a language model from this plasmid's Addgene catalogue record.]
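Description:
pLexA is an empty yeast expression backbone of about 5.7 kb that serves as the DNA-binding domain ("bait") vector in a LexA-based yeast two-hybrid system. The record notes explicitly that it is not the same plasmid as the commercial Clontech vector of the same name, and that its layout and multiple cloning site are defined by the depositor's own map. It is a shuttle vector: in E. coli it is maintained at high copy number under ampicillin selection, and in yeast it is selected through the TRP1 auxotrophic marker, which allows transformants of a trp1 host to grow without tryptophan. The record does not state the yeast promoter driving the fusion, the terminator, or the type of yeast replication origin, and no feature table is available to fill in these details.

No insert is present. The backbone encodes the LexA DNA-binding domain upstream of the cloning site, so a cDNA placed in frame by conventional restriction enzyme cloning is expressed as a fusion with LexA at its N terminus. In a two-hybrid assay, this bait fusion binds LexA operator sites upstream of reporter genes in the host strain. Reporter activation occurs only when the bait interacts with a prey protein fused to a transcriptional activation domain, supplied from a separate plasmid or library. The depositor describes the vector as intended for traditional cloning of a target cDNA ahead of a two-hybrid screen, and specifies that it is distributed solely as a teaching resource for a discovery-based genomics laboratory course, with no guarantee of suitability for research.
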