Addgene plasmid #11342: pLexA
Purpose: (Empty Backbone)
Depositing lab: Guy Caldwell. Depositing organization: University of Alabama at Tuscaloosa.
Backbone
  Vector backbone: pLexA
  Backbone manufacturer: see "author's map". Not the same as Clontech's pLexA.
  Backbone size (bp): 5700
  Vector type: Yeast Expression
  Selectable markers: TRP1
Growth in bacteria
  Bacterial resistance: Ampicillin, 100 μg/mL
  Growth temperature: 37°C
  Growth strain: DH5alpha
  Copy number: High Copy
Gene/Insert
  Gene/Insert name: None
  Tag / fusion protein: LexA DNA Binding Domain (N terminal on backbone)
  Cloning method: Restriction Enzyme
  Sequencing primers: 5′ LexA sequencing primer (CGTCAGCAGAGCTTCACCATTG)
Terms and licenses: Academic/Nonprofit Terms; Industry Terms: Not Available to Industry
Depositor comments: Yeast two-hybrid DNA-binding domain vector, containing the MCS illustrated in the author's map. Use for traditional cloning for a target cDNA sequence for a yeast two-hybrid screen. This plasmid is intended for use exclusively as a teaching resource as part of the Integrated Genomics Discovery-Based Laboratory Course. Addgene does not make any guarantee that the plasmid is suitable for research purposes.
How to cite: pLexA was a gift from Guy Caldwell (Addgene plasmid # 11342 ; http://n2t.net/addgene:11342 ; RRID:Addgene_11342)
